Addgene plasmid #49281: pGGEV_-1_Linker
Purpose: (Empty Backbone) Golden Gate entry vector at position 1, small linker insert, no 5' ATG
Depositing lab: Joachim Wittbrodt. Depositing organization: Universitaet Heidelberg. Publication: Golden GATEway cloning--a combinatorial approach to generate fusion and recombination constructs. Kirchmaier S, Lust K, Wittbrodt J. PLoS One. 2013 Oct 7;8(10):e76117. doi: 10.1371/journal.pone.0076117. PubMed 24116091.
Backbone
  Vector backbone: pBluescript
  Backbone manufacturer: Stratagene
  Vector type: cloning vector
Growth in bacteria
  Bacterial resistance: Ampicillin, 100 μg/mL
  Growth temperature: 37°C
  Growth strain: DH5alpha
  Copy number: High Copy
Gene/Insert
  Gene/Insert name: None
Terms and licenses: Academic/Nonprofit Terms; Industry Terms: Not Available to Industry
How to cite: pGGEV_-1_Linker was a gift from Joachim Wittbrodt (Addgene plasmid # 49281 ; http://n2t.net/addgene:49281 ; RRID:Addgene_49281)
