[The description below was written by a language model from this plasmid's Addgene catalogue record and pLannotate feature annotations shown in this document.]
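Description:
pGGEV_-1_Linker is a pBluescript-based bacterial cloning vector that belongs to the Golden GATEway toolkit, a combinatorial system that uses Golden Gate assembly to build fusion and recombination constructs from ordered modules. It is catalogued as an empty backbone: the entry vector for position 1 of the assembly series, carrying only a small linker as its insert and lacking a 5' ATG. Whatever occupies this first slot therefore does not supply a start codon itself. The plasmid is maintained in E. coli at high copy through a ColE1/pUC-type origin and is selected with ampicillin through the β-lactamase gene and its native promoter. It also retains an f1 phage origin, which allows single-stranded DNA production, along with short remnants of the lacZα, lacI and pBluescript multiple cloning site regions.

The automated annotation of the 3,950 nt depositor sequence finds more than a minimal linker between the backbone remnants. It detects a fragment of the simian CMV IE94 enhancer/promoter, an SP6 RNA polymerase promoter, a rabbit β-globin intron followed by a short β-globin coding fragment, and an SV40 polyadenylation signal annotated on the opposite strand. The catalogue entry does not mention these expression-type elements, and the record does not explain whether they form part of the placeholder region or what role they play. The type IIS restriction sites and overhangs that define position 1 are also not annotated. As far as the record supports, the plasmid serves as a first-position filler or spacer module when Golden Gate entry fragments are assembled into larger constructs.
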