Features (pLannotate 1.2.2; 12 found; start..end, strand, type, name):
      1..456     -  rep_origin     f1 ori (sequence partly withheld): f1 bacteriophage origin of replication; arrow indicates direction of (+) strand synthesis
    461..527     -  CDS            lacZα (fragment): LacZα fragment of β-galactosidase; lacZ fragment
    528..936     +  promoter       CMV IE94 promoter (fragment): enhancer/promoter region of simian cytomegalovirus major immediate early transcription unit IE94
    971..989     +  promoter       SP6 promoter: promoter for bacteriophage SP6 RNA polymerase
   1098..1670    +  intron         β-globin intron: intron from rabbit β-globin gene
   1668..1733    +  CDS            HBB (fragment): HBB_LEPEU - Experimental evidence at protein level: Swiss-Prot protein existence level 1. Involved in oxygen transport from the lung to the various peripheral tissues. From Lepus europaeus (European hare).
   1743..1877    -  polyA_signal   SV40 poly(A) signal: SV40 polyadenylation signal
   1944..1963    +  misc_feature   MCS (fragment): pBluescript multiple cloning site
   1964..2017    -  CDS            lacI (fragment): lac repressor; lacI; The lac repressor binds to the lac operator to inhibit transcription in E. coli. This inhibition can be relieved by adding lactose or isopropyl-β-D-thiogalactopyranoside (IPTG).
   2200..2788    -  rep_origin     ori: high-copy-number ColE1/pMB1/pBR322/pUC origin of replication
   2959..3819    -  CDS            AmpR: β-lactamase; bla; confers resistance to ampicillin, carbenicillin, and related antibiotics
   3820..3924    -  promoter       AmpR promoter: bla
>Addgene plasmid #49281 | pGGEV_-1_Linker | depositor full sequence | sequence record 72913 | Full Sequence
AAATTGTAAACGTTAATATTTTGTTAAAATTCGCGTTAAATTTTTGTTAAATCAGCTCATTTTTTAACCA
ATAGGCCGAAATCGGCAAAATCCCTTATAAATCAAAAGAATAGACCGAGATAGGGT
[37 nt withheld, positions 127-163]
AAAGAACGTGGACTCCAACGTCAAAGG
[49 nt withheld, positions 191-239]
T
[91 nt withheld, positions 241-331]
G
[124 nt withheld, positions 333-456]
CCCATTCGCCATTCAGGCTACGCAACTGTTGGGAAGGGCGATCGGTGCGGGCCTCTTCGCTATTACGCCA
GGGCGCCTCCCCCATTGACGTCAATTACGGTAAATGGCCCGCCTGGCTCAATGCCCATTGACGTCAATAG
GACCACCCACCATTGACGTCAATGGGATGGCTCATTGCCCATTCATATCCGTTCTCACGCCCCCTATTGA
CGTCAATGACGGTAAATGGCCCACTTGGCAGTACATCAATATCTATTAATAGTAACTTGGCAAGTACATT
ACTATTGGAAGTACGCCAGGGTACATTGGCAGTACTCCCATTGACGTCAATGGCGGTAAATGGCCCGCGA
TGGCTGCCAAGTACATCCCCATTGACGTCAATGGGGAGGGGCAATGACGCAAATGGGCGTTCCATTGACG
TAAATGGGCGGTAGGCGTGCCTAATGGGAGGTCTATATAAGCAATGCTCGTTTAGGGAACCGCCATTCTG
CCTGGGGACGTCGGAGCAAGCTTGATTTAGGTGACACTATAGAGGTCTCAGTATCCGGATCCGGAGGCGG
AAGCGGAGGAGGTACCGGCTTGAGACCCTCATCCTCCCGGGTAACTAAGTAAGGATCTCGACCGATCCTG
AGAACTTCAGGGTGAGTTTGGGGACCCTTGATTGTTCTTTCTTTTTCGCTATTGTAAAATTCATGTTATA
TGGAGGGGGCAAAGTTTTCAGGGTGTTGTTTAGAATGGGAAGATGTCCCTTGTATCACCATGGACCCTCA
TGATAATTTTGTTTCTTTCACTTTCTACTCTGTTGACAACCATTGTCTCCTCTTATTTTCTTTTCATTTT
CTGTAACTTTTTCGTTAAACTTTAGCTTGCATTTGTAACGAATTTTTAAATTCACTTTTGTTTATTTGTC
AGATTGTAAGTACTTTCTCTAATCACTTTTTTTTCAAGGCAATCAGGGTATATTATATTGTACTTCAGCA
CAGTTTTAGAGAACAATTGTTATAATTAAATGATAAGGTAGAATATTTCTGCATATAAATTCTGGCTGGC
GTGGAAATATTCTTATTGGTAGAAACAACTACACCCTGGTCATCATCCTGCCTTTCTCTTTATGGTTACA
ATGATATACACTGTTTGAGATGAGGATAAAATACTCTGAGTCCAAACCGGGCCCCTCTGCTAACCATGTT
CATGCCTTCTTCTCTTTCCTACAGCTCCTGGGCAACGTGCTGGTTGTTGTGCTGTCTCATCATTTTGGCA
AAGAATTAATTCCTCGACGGATCGTAGATCCAGACATGATAAGATACATTGATGAGTTTGGACAAACCAC
AACTAGAATGCAGTGAAAAAAATGCTTTATTTGTGAAATTTGTGATGCTATTGCTTTATTTGTAACCATT
ATAAGCTGCAATAAACAAGTTAACAACAACAATTGCATTCATTTTATGTTTCAGGTTCAGGGGGAGGTGT
GGGAGGTTTTTTAATTCGCGGCCGCTCTAGAACTAGTCTGCATTAATGAATCGGCCAACGCGCGGGGAGA
GGCGGTTTGCGTATTGGGCGCTCTTCCGCTTCCTCGCTCACTGACTCGCTGCGCTCGGTCGTTCGGCTGC
GGCGAGCGGTATCAGCTCACTCAAAGGCGGTAATACGGTTATCCACAGAATCAGGGGATAACGCAGGAAA
GAACATGTGAGCAAAAGGCCAGCAAAAGGCCAGGAACCGTAAAAAGGCCGCGTTGCTGGCGTTTTTCCAT
AGGCTCGGCCCCCCTGACGAGCATCACAAAAATCGACGCTCAAGTCAGAGGTGGCGAAACCCGACAGGAC
TATAAAGATACCAGGCGTTCCCCCCTGGAAGCTCCCTCGTGCGCTCTCCTGTTCCGACCCTGCCGCTTAC
CGGATACCTGTCCGCCTTTCTCCCTTCGGGAAGCGTGGCGCTTTCTCAATGCTCACGCTGTAGGTATCTC
AGTTCGGTGTAGGTCGTTCGCTCCAAGCTGGGCTGTGTGCACGAACCCCCCGTTCAGCCCGACCGCTGCG
CCTTATCCGGTAACTATCGTCTTGAGTCCAACCCGGTAAGACACGACTTATCGCCACTGGCAGCAGCCAC
TGGTAACAGGATTAGCAGAGCGAGGTATGTAGGCGGTGCTACAGAGTTCTTGAAGTGGTGGCCTAACTAC
GGCTACACTAGAAGGACAGTATTTGGTATCTGCGCTCTGCTGAAGCCAGTTACCTTCGGAAAAAGAGTTG
GTAGCTCTTGATCCGGCAAACAAACCACCGCTGGTAGCGGTGGTTTTTTTGTTTGCAAGCAGCAGATTAC
GCGCAGAAAAAAAGGATCTCAAGAAGATCCTTTGATCTTTTCTACGGGGTCTGACGCTCAGTGGAACGAA
AACTCACGTTAAGGGATTTTGGTCATGAGATTATCAAAAAGGATCTTCACCTAGATCCTTTTAAATTAAA
AATGAAGTTTTAAATCAATCTAAAGTATATATGAGTAAACTTGGTCTGACAGTTACCAATGCTTAATCAG
TGAGGCACCTATCTCAGCGATCTGTCTATTTCGTTCATCCATAGTTGCCTGACTGCCCGTCGTGTAGATA
ACTACGATACGGGAGGGCTTACCATCTGGCCCCAGTGCTGCAATGATACCGCGGGACCCACGCTCACCGG
CTCCAGATTTATCAGCAATAAACCAGCCAGCCGGAAGGGCCGAGCGCAGAAGTGGTCCTGCAACTTTATC
CGCCTCCATCCAGTCTATTAATTGTTGCCGGGAAGCTAGAGTAAGTAGTTCGCCAGTTAATAGTTTGCGC
AACGTTGTTGCCATTGCTACAGGCATCGTGGTGTCACGCTCGTCGTTTGGTATGGCTTCATTCAGCTCCG
GTTCCCAACGATCAAGGCGAGTTACATGATCCCCCATGTTGTGAAAAAAAGCGGTTAGCTCCTTCGGTCC
TCCGATCGTTGTCAGAAGTAAGTTGGCCGCAGTGTTATCACTCATGCTTATGGCAGCACTGCATAATTCT
CTTACTGTCATGCCATCCGTAAGATGCTTTTCTGTGACTGGTGAGTACTCAACCAAGTCATTCTGAGAAT
AGTGTATGCGGCGACCGAGTTGCTCTTGCCCGGCGTCAATACGGGATAATACCGCGCCACATAGCAGAAC
TTTAAAAGTGCTCATCATTGGAAAACGTTCTTCGGGGCGAAAACTCTCAAGGATCTTACCGCTGTTGAGA
TCCAGTTCGATGTAACCCACTCGTGCACCCAACTGATCTTCAGCATCTTTTACTTTCACCAGCGTTTCTG
GGTGAGCAAAAACAGGAAGGCAAAATGCCGCAAAAAAGGGAATAAGGGCGACACGGAAATGTTGAATACT
CATACTCTTCCTTTTTCAATATTATTGAAGCATTTATCAGGGTTATTGTCTCATGAGCGGATACATATTT
GAATGTATTTAGAAAAATAAACAAATAGGGGTTCCGCGCACATTTCCCCGAAAAGTGCCACCTG
