>Addgene plasmid #49281 | pGGEV_-1_Linker | addgene partial sequence | sequence record 75868 | CMV-F 5'-CGCAAATGGGCGGTAGGCGTG-3'
GCATGCTCGTTTAGGGAACCGCCATTCTGCCTGGGGACGTCGGAGCAAGCTTGATTTAGGTGACACTATA
GAGGTCTCAGTATCCGGATCCGGAGGCGGAAGCGGAGGAGGTACCGGCTTGAGACCCTCATCCTCCCGGG
TAACTAAGTAAGGATCTCGACCGATCCTGAGAACTTCAGGGTGAGTTTGGGGACCCTTGATTGTTCTTTC
TTTTTCGCTATTGTAAAATTCATGTTATATGGAGGGGGCAAAGTTTTCAGGGTGTTGTTTAGAATGGGAA
GATGTCCCTTGTATCACCATGGACCCTCATGATAATTTTGTTTCTTTCACTTTCTACTCTGTTGACAACC
ATTGTCTCCTCTTATTTTCTTTTCATTTTCTGTAACTTTTTCGTTAAACTTTAGCTTGCATTTGTAACGA
ATTTTTAAATTCACTTTTGTTTATTTGTCAGATTGTAAGTACTTTCTCTAATCACTTTTTTTTCAAGGCA
ATCAGGGTATATTATATTGTACTTCAGCACAGTTTTAGAGAACAATTGTTATAATTAAATGATAAGGTAG
AATATTTCTGCATATAAATTCTGGCTGGCGTGGAAATATTCTTATTGGTAGAAACAACTACACCCTGGTC
ATCATCCTGCCTTTCTCTTTATGGTTACAATGATATACACTGTTTGAGATGAGGATAAAATACTCTGAGT
CCAAACCGGGCCCCTCTGCTAACCATGTTCATGCCTTCTTCTCTTTCCTACAGCTCCTGGGCAACGTGCT
GGTTGTTGTGCTGTCTCATCATTTTGGCAAAGAATTAATTCCTCGACGGATCGTAGATCCAGACATGATA
AGATACATTGATGAGTTTGGACAAACCACAACTAGAATGCAGTGAAAAAAATGCTTTATTTGTGAAATTT
GTGATGCTATTGCTTTATTTGTAACCATTATAAGCTGC
